Addgene plasmid #136609: pET-11a (GB1 WT - A34F)
Purpose: Expresses GB1 WT mutant (A34F)
Depositing lab: Roberto Chica. Depositing organization: University of Ottawa. Publication: Origin of conformational dynamics in a globular protein. Damry AM, Mayer MM, Broom A, Goto NK, Chica RA. Commun Biol. 2019 Nov 26;2:433. doi: 10.1038/s42003-019-0681-2. eCollection 2019. PubMed 31799435.
Backbone
  Vector backbone: pET-11a
  Backbone manufacturer: Novagen
  Backbone size w/o insert (bp): 5677
  Vector type: Bacterial Expression
Growth in bacteria
  Bacterial resistance: Ampicillin, 100 μg/mL
  Growth temperature: 37°C
  Growth strain: DH5alpha
  Copy number: High Copy
Gene/Insert
  Gene/Insert name: GB1 WT mutant (A34F) (alt name: Streptococcal protein G, domain B1 mutant)
  Species: Streptococcal bacteria
  Insert size (bp): 168
  Mutation: Mutation from GB1 WT: A34F
  Promoter: T7 promoter
  Tag / fusion protein: 6x-Histag (N terminal on insert)
  Cloning method: Restriction Enzyme; 5′ cloning site Nde1 (not destroyed); 3′ cloning site BamHI (not destroyed)
  Sequencing primers: 5′ NdeI restriction site; 3′ BamHI restriction site
Terms and licenses: Academic/Nonprofit Terms; Industry Terms: Not Available to Industry
How to cite: pET-11a (GB1 WT - A34F) was a gift from Roberto Chica (Addgene plasmid # 136609 ; http://n2t.net/addgene:136609 ; RRID:Addgene_136609)
