[The description below was written by a language model from this plasmid's Addgene catalogue record and pLannotate feature annotations shown in this document.]
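Description:
pET-11a (GB1 WT - A34F) is a bacterial expression plasmid built on the Novagen pET-11a backbone for T7-driven production of a point mutant of the B1 domain of streptococcal protein G (GB1), the small IgG Fc-binding domain widely used as a model globular protein. The plasmid replicates in E. coli from a pBR322/ColE1-type origin and retains the bom mobility region and the rop gene. The catalogue lists it as high copy, although rop normally acts to restrain copy number. Selection is by ampicillin through the β-lactamase gene under its own promoter. Several tetracycline-resistance fragments and the tet promoter are annotated, but these are non-functional remnants of the pBR322 ancestry rather than a usable marker.

The expression cassette consists of a T7 promoter immediately followed by a lac operator, the strong T7 gene 10 ribosome binding site, an N-terminal 6xHis tag, and the roughly 168 bp GB1 coding sequence carrying the A34F substitution, cloned between NdeI and BamHI sites that both remain intact. A T7 terminator closes the unit. A short fragment annotated as a T7 gene 10-derived solubility tag lies between the insert and the terminator. It is probably residual vector sequence downstream of the cloning site, and the record does not indicate that it is fused to the protein. The plasmid also carries lacI with its promoter, so the lac repressor holds the T7lac promoter off until IPTG is added in a host supplying T7 RNA polymerase. The His tag allows metal-affinity purification, and the associated publication indicates the mutant was made to study the origin of conformational dynamics in a globular protein.
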