Features (pLannotate 1.2.2; 20 found; start..end, strand, type, name):
      1..19      +  promoter       T7 promoter: promoter for bacteriophage T7 RNA polymerase
     20..44      +  protein_bind   lac operator: The lac repressor binds to the lac operator to inhibit transcription in E. coli. This inhibition can be relieved by adding lactose or isopropyl-β-D-thiogalactopyranoside (IPTG). lac repressor encoded by lacI
     59..81      +  RBS            RBS: efficient ribosome binding site from bacteriophage T7 gene 10 (Olins and Rangwala, 1989)
     92..109     +  CDS            7xHis (fragment): 6xHis affinity tag
    116..280     +  CDS            spg (fragment): SPG1_STRSG - Experimental evidence at protein level: Swiss-Prot protein existence level 1. Binds to the constant Fc region of IgG with high affinity. From Streptococcus sp. group G.
    291..340     +  CDS            SET1 (fragment): solubility-enhancement tag derived from T7 phage gene 10B
    348..395     +  terminator     T7 terminator: transcription terminator for bacteriophage T7 RNA polymerase
    418..522     -  CDS            TcR (fragment): tetracycline efflux protein; tet; confers resistance to tetracycline
    570..598     -  promoter       tet promoter: E. coli promoter for tetracycline efflux protein gene
    711..815     +  promoter       AmpR promoter: bla
    816..1676    +  CDS            AmpR: β-lactamase; bla; confers resistance to ampicillin, carbenicillin, and related antibiotics
   1847..2435    +  rep_origin     ori: high-copy-number ColE1/pMB1/pBR322/pUC origin of replication
   2621..2760    -  misc_feature   bom: basis of mobility region from pBR322
   2862..3053    -  CDS            rop: Rop protein, which maintains plasmids at low copy number; rop
   3070..3450    +  CDS            YPB1_ECOLX: Protein predicted: Swiss-Prot protein existence level 4. From Escherichia coli.
   3692..4316    -  CDS            TcR (fragment): tetracycline efflux protein; tet; confers resistance to tetracycline
   4331..4352    -  protein_bind   CAP binding site: CAP binding activates transcription in the presence of cAMP. E. coli catabolite activator protein
   4365..5447    -  CDS            lacI: lac repressor; lacI; The lac repressor binds to the lac operator to inhibit transcription in E. coli. This inhibition can be relieved by adding lactose or isopropyl-β-D-thiogalactopyranoside (IPTG).
   5448..5525    -  promoter       lacI promoter: lacI
   5533..5812    -  CDS            TcR (fragment): tetracycline efflux protein; tet; confers resistance to tetracycline
>Addgene plasmid #136609 | pET-11a (GB1 WT - A34F) | addgene full sequence | sequence record 315348 | Addgene NGS Result
TAATACGACTCACTATAGGGGAATTGTGAGCGGATAACAATTCCCCTCTAGAAATAATTTTGTTTAACTT
TAAGAAGGAGATATACATATGCATCACCATCACCATCACGGTATGACTTACAAATTAATCCTTAATGGTA
AAACATTGAAAGGCGAAACAACTACTGAAGCTGTTGATGCTGCTACTGCAGAAAAAGTCTTCAAACAATA
CTTCAACGACAACGGTGTTGACGGTGAATGGACTTACGACGATGCGACTAAGACCTTTACAGTTACTGAA
TGAGGATCCGGCTGCTAACAAAGCCCGAAAGGAAGCTGAGTTGGCTGCTGCCACCGCTGAGCAATAACTA
GCATAACCCCTTGGGGCCTCTAAACGGGTCTTGAGGGGTTTTTTGCTGAAAGGAGGAACTATATCCGGAT
ATCCCGCAAGAGGCCCGGCAGTACCGGCATAACCAAGCCTATGCCTACAGCATCCAGGGTGACGGTGCCG
AGGATGACGATGAGCGCATTGTTAGATTTCATACACGGTGCCTGACTGCGTTAGCAATTTAACTGTGATA
AACTACCGCATTAAAGCTTATCGATGATAAGCTGTCAAACATGAGAATTCTTGAAGACGAAAGGGCCTCG
TGATACGCCTATTTTTATAGGTTAATGTCATGATAATAATGGTTTCTTAGACGTCAGGTGGCACTTTTCG
GGGAAATGTGCGCGGAACCCCTATTTGTTTATTTTTCTAAATACATTCAAATATGTATCCGCTCATGAGA
CAATAACCCTGATAAATGCTTCAATAATATTGAAAAAGGAAGAGTATGAGTATTCAACATTTCCGTGTCG
CCCTTATTCCCTTTTTTGCGGCATTTTGCCTTCCTGTTTTTGCTCACCCAGAAACGCTGGTGAAAGTAAA
AGATGCTGAAGATCAGTTGGGTGCACGAGTGGGTTACATCGAACTGGATCTCAACAGCGGTAAGATCCTT
GAGAGTTTTCGCCCCGAAGAACGTTTTCCAATGATGAGCACTTTTAAAGTTCTGCTATGTGGCGCGGTAT
TATCCCGTGTTGACGCCGGGCAAGAGCAACTCGGTCGCCGCATACACTATTCTCAGAATGACTTGGTTGA
GTACTCACCAGTCACAGAAAAGCATCTTACGGATGGCATGACAGTAAGAGAATTATGCAGTGCTGCCATA
ACCATGAGTGATAACACTGCGGCCAACTTACTTCTGACAACGATCGGAGGACCGAAGGAGCTAACCGCTT
TTTTGCACAACATGGGGGATCATGTAACTCGCCTTGATCGTTGGGAACCGGAGCTGAATGAAGCCATACC
AAACGACGAGCGTGACACCACGATGCCTGCAGCAATGGCAACAACGTTGCGCAAACTATTAACTGGCGAA
CTACTTACTCTAGCTTCCCGGCAACAATTAATAGACTGGATGGAGGCGGATAAAGTTGCAGGACCACTTC
TGCGCTCGGCCCTTCCGGCTGGCTGGTTTATTGCTGATAAATCTGGAGCCGGTGAGCGTGGGTCTCGCGG
TATCATTGCAGCACTGGGGCCAGATGGTAAGCCCTCCCGTATCGTAGTTATCTACACGACGGGGAGTCAG
GCAACTATGGATGAACGAAATAGACAGATCGCTGAGATAGGTGCCTCACTGATTAAGCATTGGTAACTGT
CAGACCAAGTTTACTCATATATACTTTAGATTGATTTAAAACTTCATTTTTAATTTAAAAGGATCTAGGT
GAAGATCCTTTTTGATAATCTCATGACCAAAATCCCTTAACGTGAGTTTTCGTTCCACTGAGCGTCAGAC
CCCGTAGAAAAGATCAAAGGATCTTCTTGAGATCCTTTTTTTCTGCGCGTAATCTGCTGCTTGCAAACAA
AAAAACCACCGCTACCAGCGGTGGTTTGTTTGCCGGATCAAGAGCTACCAACTCTTTTTCCGAAGGTAAC
TGGCTTCAGCAGAGCGCAGATACCAAATACTGTCCTTCTAGTGTAGCCGTAGTTAGGCCACCACTTCAAG
AACTCTGTAGCACCGCCTACATACCTCGCTCTGCTAATCCTGTTACCAGTGGCTGCTGCCAGTGGCGATA
AGTCGTGTCTTACCGGGTTGGACTCAAGACGATAGTTACCGGATAAGGCGCAGCGGTCGGGCTGAACGGG
GGGTTCGTGCACACAGCCCAGCTTGGAGCGAACGACCTACACCGAACTGAGATACCTACAGCGTGAGCTA
TGAGAAAGCGCCACGCTTCCCGAAGGGAGAAAGGCGGACAGGTATCCGGTAAGCGGCAGGGTCGGAACAG
GAGAGCGCACGAGGGAGCTTCCAGGGGGAAACGCCTGGTATCTTTATAGTCCTGTCGGGTTTCGCCACCT
CTGACTTGAGCGTCGATTTTTGTGATGCTCGTCAGGGGGGCGGAGCCTATGGAAAAACGCCAGCAACGCG
GCCTTTTTACGGTTCCTGGCCTTTTGCTGGCCTTTTGCTCACATGTTCTTTCCTGCGTTATCCCCTGATT
CTGTGGATAACCGTATTACCGCCTTTGAGTGAGCTGATACCGCTCGCCGCAGCCGAACGACCGAGCGCAG
CGAGTCAGTGAGCGAGGAAGCGGAAGAGCGCCTGATGCGGTATTTTCTCCTTACGCATCTGTGCGGTATT
TCACACCGCAATGGTGCACTCTCAGTACAATCTGCTCTGATGCCGCATAGTTAAGCCAGTATACACTCCG
CTATCGCTACGTGACTGGGTCATGGCTGCGCCCCGACACCCGCCAACACCCGCTGACGCGCCCTGACGGG
CTTGTCTGCTCCCGGCATCCGCTTACAGACAAGCTGTGACCGTCTCCGGGAGCTGCATGTGTCAGAGGTT
TTCACCGTCATCACCGAAACGCGCGAGGCAGCTGCGGTAAAGCTCATCAGCGTGGTCGTGAAGCGATTCA
CAGATGTCTGCCTGTTCATCCGCGTCCAGCTCGTTGAGTTTCTCCAGAAGCGTTAATGTCTGGCTTCTGA
TAAAGCGGGCCATGTTAAGGGCGGTTTTTTCCTGTTTGGTCACTGATGCCTCCGTGTAAGGGGGATTTCT
GTTCATGGGGGTAATGATACCGATGAAACGAGAGAGGATGCTCACGATACGGGTTACTGATGATGAACAT
GCCCGGTTACTGGAACGTTGTGAGGGTAAACAACTGGCGGTATGGATGCGGCGGGACCAGAGAAAAATCA
CTCAGGGTCAATGCCAGCGCTTCGTTAATACAGATGTAGGTGTTCCACAGGGTAGCCAGCAGCATCCTGC
GATGCAGATCCGGAACATAATGGTGCAGGGCGCTGACTTCCGCGTTTCCAGACTTTACGAAACACGGAAA
CCGAAGACCATTCATGTTGTTGCTCAGGTCGCAGACGTTTTGCAGCAGCAGTCGCTTCACGTTCGCTCGC
GTATCGGTGATTCATTCTGCTAACCAGTAAGGCAACCCCGCCAGCCTAGCCGGGTCCTCAACGACAGGAG
CACGATCATGCGCACCCGTGGCCAGGACCCAACGCTGCCCGAGATGCGCCGCGTGCGGCTGCTGGAGATG
GCGGACGCGATGGATATGTTCTGCCAAGGGTTGGTTTGCGCATTCACAGTTCTCCGCAAGAATTGATTGG
CTCCAATTCTTGGAGTGGTGAATCCGTTAGCGAGGTGCCGCCGGCTTCCATTCAGGTCGAGGTGGCCCGG
CTCCATGCACCGCGACGCAACGCGGGGAGGCAGACAAGGTATAGGGCGGCGCCTACAATCCATGCCAACC
CGTTCCATGTGCTCGCCGAGGCGGCATAAATCGCCGTGACGATCAGCGGTCCAATGATCGAAGTTAGGCT
GGTAAGAGCCGCGAGCGATCCTTGAAGCTGTCCCTGATGGTCGTCATCTACCTGCCTGGACAGCATGGCC
TGCAACGCGGGCATCCCGATGCCGCCGGAAGCGAGAAGAATCATAATGGGGAAGGCCATCCAGCCTCGCG
TCGCGAACGCCAGCAAGACGTAGCCCAGCGCGTCGGCCGCCATGCCGGCGATAATGGCCTGCTTCTCGCC
GAAACGTTTGGTGGCGGGACCAGTGACGAAGGCTTGAGCGAGGGCGTGCAAGATTCCGAATACCGCAAGC
GACAGGCCGATCATCGTCGCGCTCCAGCGAAAGCGGTCCTCGCCGAAAATGACCCAGAGCGCTGCCGGCA
CCTGTCCTACGAGTTGCATGATAAAGAAGACAGTCATAAGTGCGGCGACGATAGTCATGCCCCGCGCCCA
CCGGAAGGAGCTGACTGGGTTGAAGGCTCTCAAGGGCATCGGTCGAGATCCCGGTGCCTAATGAGTGAGC
TAACTTACATTAATTGCGTTGCGCTCACTGCCCGCTTTCCAGTCGGGAAACCTGTCGTGCCAGCTGCATT
AATGAATCGGCCAACGCGCGGGGAGAGGCGGTTTGCGTATTGGGCGCCAGGGTGGTTTTTCTTTTCACCA
GTGAGACGGGCAACAGCTGATTGCCCTTCACCGCCTGGCCCTGAGAGAGTTGCAGCAAGCGGTCCACGCT
GGTTTGCCCCAGCAGGCGAAAATCCTGTTTGATGGTGGTTAACGGCGGGATATAACATGAGCTGTCTTCG
GTATCGTCGTATCCCACTACCGAGATATCCGCACCAACGCGCAGCCCGGACTCGGTAATGGCGCGCATTG
CGCCCAGCGCCATCTGATCGTTGGCAACCAGCATCGCAGTGGGAACGATGCCCTCATTCAGCATTTGCAT
GGTTTGTTGAAAACCGGACATGGCACTCCAGTCGCCTTCCCGTTCCGCTATCGGCTGAATTTGATTGCGA
GTGAGATATTTATGCCAGCCAGCCAGACGCAGACGCGCCGAGACAGAACTTAATGGGCCCGCTAACAGCG
CGATTTGCTGGTGACCCAATGCGACCAGATGCTCCACGCCCAGTCGCGTACCGTCTTCATGGGAGAAAAT
AATACTGTTGATGGGTGTCTGGTCAGAGACATCAAGAAATAACGCCGGAACATTAGTGCAGGCAGCTTCC
ACAGCAATGGCATCCTGGTCATCCAGCGGATAGTTAATGATCAGCCCACTGACGCGTTGCGCGAGAAGAT
TGTGCACCGCCGCTTTACAGGCTTCGACGCCGCTTCGTTCTACCATCGACACCACCACGCTGGCACCCAG
TTGATCGGCGCGAGATTTAATCGCCGCGACAATTTGCGACGGCGCGTGCAGGGCCAGACTGGAGGTGGCA
ACGCCAATCAGCAACGACTGTTTGCCCGCCAGTTGTTGTGCCACGCGGTTGGGAATGTAATTCAGCTCCG
CCATCGCCGCTTCCACTTTTTCCCGCGTTTTCGCAGAAACGTGGCTGGCCTGGTTCACCACGCGGGAAAC
GGTCTGATAAGAGACACCGGCATACTCTGCGACATCGTATAACGTTACTGGTTTCACATTCACCACCCTG
AATTGACTCTCTTCCGGGCGCTATCATGCCATACCGCGAAAGGTTTTGCGCCATTCGATGGTGTCCGGGA
TCTCGACGCTCTCCCTTATGCGACTCCTGCATTAGGAAGCAGCCCAGTAGTAGGTTGAGGCCGTTGAGCA
CCGCCGCCGCAAGGAATGGTGCATGCAAGGAGATGGCGCCCAACAGTCCCCCGGCCACGGGGCCTGCCAC
CATACCCACGCCGAAACAAGCGCTCATGAGCCCGAAGTGGCGAGCCCGATCTTCCCCATCGGTGATGTCG
GCGATATAGGCGCCAGCAACCGCACCTGTGGCGCCGGTGATGCCGGCCACGATGCGTCCGGCGTAGAGGA
TCGAGATCTCGATCCCGCGAAAT
